>Addgene plasmid #98226 | PKD2 (PKD2A-c034) | addgene full sequence | sequence record 193305 | Addgene NGS Result
ATCATGGAGATAATTAAAATGATAACCATCTCGCAAATAAATAAGTATTTTACTGTTTTCGTAACAGTTT
TGTAATAAAAAAACCTATAAATATTCCGGATTATTCATACCGTCCCACCATCGGGCGCGGATCTACTTAA
GAAGGAGATATACTATGCCCCGAGTGGCCTGGGCGGAGAGGCTGGTTCGCGGGCTGCGAGGTCTCTGGGG
AACAAGACTCATGGAGGAAAGCAGCACTAACCGAGAGAAATACCTTAAAAGTGTTTTACGGGAACTGGTC
ACATACCTCCTTTTTCTCATAGTCTTGTGCATCTTGACCTACGGCATGATGAGCTCCAATGTGTACTACT
ACACCCGGATGATGTCACAGCTCTTCCTAGACACCCCCGTGTCCAAAACGGAGAAAACTAACTTTAAAAC
TCTGTCTTCCATGGAAGACTTCTGGAAGTTCACAGAAGGCTCCTTATTGGATGGGCTGTACTGGAAGATG
CAGCCCAGCAACCAGACTGAAGCTGACAACCGAAGTTTCATCTTCTATGAGAACCTGCTGTTAGGGGTTC
CACGAATACGGCAACTCCGAGTCAGAAATGGATCCTGCTCTATCCCCCAGGACTTGAGAGATGAAATTAA
AGAGTGCTATGATGTCTACTCTGTCAGTAGTGAAGATAGGGCTCCCTTTGGGCCCCGAAATGGAACCGCT
TGGATCTACACAAGTGAAAAAGACTTGAATGGTAGTAGCCACTGGGGAATCATTGCAACTTATAGTGGAG
CTGGCTATTATCTGGATTTGTCAAGAACAAGAGAGGAAACAGCTGCACAAGTTGCTAGCCTCAAGAAAAA
TGTCTGGCTGGACCGAGGAACCAGGGCAACTTTTATTGACTTCTCAGTGTACAACGCCAACATTAACCTG
TTCTGTGTGGTCAGGTTATTGGTTGAATTCCCAGCAACAGGTGGTGTGATTCCATCTTGGCAATTTCAGC
CTTTAAAGCTGATCCGATATGTCACAACTTTTGATTTCTTCCTGGCAGCCTGTGAGATTATCTTTTGTTT
CTTTATCTTTTACTATGTGGTGGAAGAGATATTGGAAATTCGCATTCACAAACTACACTATTTCAGGAGT
TTCTGGAATTGTCTGGATGTTGTGATCGTTGTGCTGTCAGTGGTAGCTATAGGAATTAACATATACAGAA
CATCAAATGTGGAGGTGCTACTACAGTTTCTGGAAGATCAAAATACTTTCCCCAACTTTGAGCATCTGGC
ATATTGGCAGATACAGTTCAACAATATAGCTGCTGTCACAGTATTTTTTGTCTGGATTAAGCTCTTCAAA
TTCATCAATTTTAACAGGACCATGAGCCAGCTCTCGACAACCATGTCTCGATGTGCCAAAGACCTGTTTG
GCTTTGCTATTATGTTCTTCATTATTTTCCTAGCGTATGCTCAGTTGGCATACCTTGTCTTTGGCACTCA
GGTCGATGACTTCAGTACTTTCCAAGAGTGTATCTTCACTCAATTCCGTATCATTTTGGGCGATATCAAC
TTTGCAGAGATTGAGGAAGCTAATCGAGTTTTGGGACCAATTTATTTCACTACATTTGTGTTCTTTATGT
TCTTCATTCTTTTGAATATGTTTTTGGCTATCATCAATGATACTTACTCTGAAGTGAAATCTGACTTGGC
ACAGCAGAAAGCTGAAATGGAACTCTCAGATCTTATCAGAAAGGGCTACCATAAAGCTTTGGTCAAACTA
AAACTGAAAAAAAATACCGTGGATGCAGAGAACCTCTACTTCCAATCGCACCATCATCACCATCACCATC
ACCACCATGATTACAAGGATGACGACGATAAGTGAGGATCCGAATTCGAGCTCCGTCGACAAGCTTGTCG
AGAAGTACTAGAGGATCATAATCAGCCATACCACATTTGTAGAGGTTTTACTTGCTTTAAAAAACCTCCC
ACACCTCCCCCTGAACCTGAAACATAAAATGAATGCAATTGTTGTTGTTAACTTGTTTATTGCAGCTTAT
AATGGTTACAAATAAAGCAATAGCATCACAAATTTCACAAATAAAGCATTTTTTTCACTGCATTCTAGTT
GTGGTTTGTCCAAACTCATCAATGTATCTTATCATGTCTGGATCTGATCACTGCTTGAGCCTAGGAGATC
CGAACCAGATAAGTGAAATCTAGTTCCAAACTATTTTGTCATTTTTAATTTTCGTATTAGCTTACGACGC
TACACCCAGTTCCCATCTATTTTGTCACTCTTCCCTAAATAATCCTTAAAAACTCCATTTCCACCCCTCC
CAGTTCCCAACTATTTTGTCCGCCCACAGCGGGGCATTTTTCTTCCTGTTATGTTTTTAATCAAACATCC
TGCCAACTCCATGTGACAAACCGTCATCTTCGGCTACTTTTTCTCTGTCACAGAATGAAAATTTTTCTGT
CATCTCTTCGTTATTAATGTTTGTAATTGACTGAATATCAACGCTTATTTGCAGCCTGAATGGCGAATGG
G
[124 nt withheld, positions 2522-2645]
C
[91 nt withheld, positions 2647-2737]
A
[49 nt withheld, positions 2739-2787]
CCTTTGACGTTGGAGTCCACGTTCTT
[37 nt withheld, positions 2814-2850]
ACCCTATCTCGGTCTATTCTTTTGATTTATAAGGGATTTTGCCGATTTCGGCCTATTGGTTAAAAAATGA
GCTGATTTAACAAAAATTTAACGCGAATTTTAACAAAATATTAACGCTTACAATTTAGGTGGCACTTTTC
GGGGAAATGTGCGCGGAACCCCTATTTGTTTATTTTTCTAAATACATTCAAATATGTATCCGCTCATGAG
ACAATAACCCTGATAAATGCTTCAATAATATTGAAAAAGGAAGAGTATGAGTATTCAACATTTCCGTGTC
GCCCTTATTCCCTTTTTTGCGGCATTTTGCCTTCCTGTTTTTGCTCACCCAGAAACGCTGGTGAAAGTAA
AAGATGCTGAAGATCAGTTGGGTGCACGAGTGGGTTACATCGAACTGGATCTCAACAGCGGTAAGATCCT
TGAGAGTTTTCGCCCCGAAGAACGTTTTCCAATGATGAGCACTTTTAAAGTTCTGCTATGTGGCGCGGTA
TTATCCCGTATTGACGCCGGGCAAGAGCAACTCGGTCGCCGCATACACTATTCTCAGAATGACTTGGTTG
AGTACTCACCAGTCACAGAAAAGCATCTTACGGATGGCATGACAGTAAGAGAATTATGCAGTGCTGCCAT
AACCATGAGTGATAACACTGCGGCCAACTTACTTCTGACAACGATCGGAGGACCGAAGGAGCTAACCGCT
TTTTTGCACAACATGGGGGATCATGTAACTCGCCTTGATCGTTGGGAACCGGAGCTGAATGAAGCCATAC
CAAACGACGAGCGTGACACCACGATGCCTGTAGCAATGGCAACAACGTTGCGCAAACTATTAACTGGCGA
ACTACTTACTCTAGCTTCCCGGCAACAATTAATAGACTGGATGGAGGCGGATAAAGTTGCAGGACCACTT
CTGCGCTCGGCCCTTCCGGCTGGCTGGTTTATTGCTGATAAATCTGGAGCCGGTGAGCGTGGGTCTCGCG
GTATCATTGCAGCACTGGGGCCAGATGGTAAGCCCTCCCGTATCGTAGTTATCTACACGACGGGGAGTCA
GGCAACTATGGATGAACGAAATAGACAGATCGCTGAGATAGGTGCCTCACTGATTAAGCATTGGTAACTG
TCAGACCAAGTTTACTCATATATACTTTAGATTGATTTAAAACTTCATTTTTAATTTAAAAGGATCTAGG
TGAAGATCCTTTTTGATAATCTCATGACCAAAATCCCTTAACGTGAGTTTTCGTTCCACTGAGCGTCAGA
CCCCGTAGAAAAGATCAAAGGATCTTCTTGAGATCCTTTTTTTCTGCGCGTAATCTGCTGCTTGCAAACA
AAAAAACCACCGCTACCAGCGGTGGTTTGTTTGCCGGATCAAGAGCTACCAACTCTTTTTCCGAAGGTAA
CTGGCTTCAGCAGAGCGCAGATACCAAATACTGTTCTTCTAGTGTAGCCGTAGTTAGGCCACCACTTCAA
GAACTCTGTAGCACCGCCTACATACCTCGCTCTGCTAATCCTGTTACCAGTGGCTGCTGCCAGTGGCGAT
AAGTCGTGTCTTACCGGGTTGGACTCAAGACGATAGTTACCGGATAAGGCGCAGCGGTCGGGCTGAACGG
GGGGTTCGTGCACACAGCCCAGCTTGGAGCGAACGACCTACACCGAACTGAGATACCTACAGCGTGAGCT
ATGAGAAAGCGCCACGCTTCCCGAAGGGAGAAAGGCGGACAGGTATCCGGTAAGCGGCAGGGTCGGAACA
GGAGAGCGCACGAGGGAGCTTCCAGGGGGAAACGCCTGGTATCTTTATAGTCCTGTCGGGTTTCGCCACC
TCTGACTTGAGCGTCGATTTTTGTGATGCTCGTCAGGGGGGCGGAGCCTATGGAAAAACGCCAGCAACGC
GGCCTTTTTACGGTTCCTGGCCTTTTGCTGGCCTTTTGCTCACATGTTCTTTCCTGCGTTATCCCCTGAT
TCTGTGGATAACCGTATTACCGCCTTTGAGTGAGCTGATACCGCTCGCCGCAGCCGAACGACCGAGCGCA
GCGAGTCAGTGAGCGAGGAAGCGGAAGAGCGCCTGATGCGGTATTTTCTCCTTACGCATCTGTGCGGTAT
TTCACACCGCATAGACCAGCCGCGTAACCTGGCAAAATCGGTTACGGTTGAGTAATAAATGGATGCCCTG
CGTAAGCGGGTGTGGGCGGACAATAAAGTCTTAAACTGAACAAAATAGATCTAAACTATGACAATAAAGT
CTTAAACTAGACAGAATAGTTGTAAACTGAAATCAGTCCAGTTATGCTGTGAAAAAGCATACTGGACTTT
TGTTATGGCTAAAGCAAACTCTTCATTTTCTGAAGTGCAAATTGCCCGTCGTATTAAAGAGGGGCGTGGC
CAAGGGCATGGTAAAGACTATATTCGCGGCGTTGTGACAATTTACCGAACAACTCCGCGGCCGGGAAGCC
GATCTCGGCTTGAACGAATTGTTAGGTGGCGGTACTTGGGTCGATATCAAAGTGCATCACTTCTTCCCGT
ATGCCCAACTTTGTATAGAGAGCCACTGCGGGATCGTCACCGTAATCTGCTTGCACGTAGATCACATAAG
CACCAAGCGCGTTGGCCTCATGCTTGAGGAGATTGATGAGCGCGGTGGCAATGCCCTGCCTCCGGTGCTC
GCCGGAGACTGCGAGATCATAGATATAGATCTCACTACGCGGCTGCTCAAACTTGGGCAGAACGTAAGCC
GCGAGAGCGCCAACAACCGCTTCTTGGTCGAAGGCAGCAAGCGCGATGAATGTCTTACTACGGAGCAAGT
TCCCGAGGTAATCGGAGTCCGGCTGATGTTGGGAGTAGGTGGCTACGTCTCCGAACTCACGACCGAAAAG
ATCAAGAGCAGCCCGCATGGATTTGACTTGGTCAGGGCCGAGCCTACATGTGCGAATGATGCCCATACTT
GAGCCACCTAACTTTGTTTTAGGGCGACTGCCCTGCTGCGTAACATCGTTGCTGCTCCATAACATCAAAC
ATCGACCCACGGCGTAACGCGCTTGCTGCTTGGATGCCCGAGGCATAGACTGTACAAAAAAACAGTCATA
ACAAGCCATGAAAACCGCCACTGCGCCGTTACCACCGCTGCGTTCGGTCAAGGTTCTGGACCAGTTGCGT
GAGCGCATACGCTACTTGCATTACAGTTTACGAACCGAACAGGCTTATGTCAACTGGGTTCGTGCCTTCA
TCCGTTTCCACGGTGTGCGTCACCCGGCAACCTTGGGCAGCAGCGAAGTCGAGGCATTTCTGTCCTGGCT
GGCGAACGAGCGCAAGGTTTCGGTCTCCACGCATCGTCAGGCATTGGCGGCCTTGCTGTTCTTCTACGGC
AAGGTGCTGTGCACGGATCTGCCCTGGCTTCAGGAGATCGGAAGACCTCGGCCGTCGCGGCGCTTGCCGG
TGGTGCTGACCCCGGATGAAGTGGTTCGCATCCTCGGTTTTCTGGAAGGCGAGCATCGTTTGTTCGCCCA
GGACTCTAGCTATAGTTCTAGTGGTTGGCTACGTATACTCCGGAATATTAATAG
Features (pLannotate 1.2.2; 17 found; start..end, strand, type, name):
      1..92      +  promoter       polyhedrin promoter: polh from Autographa californica; promoter for the baculovirus polyhedrin gene
    158..1774    +  CDS            PKD2 (fragment): PKD2_HUMAN - Also known as TRPP2 From Homo sapiens (Human).
   1805..1824    +  CDS            7xHis (fragment): 6xHis affinity tag
   1829..1852    +  CDS            3xFLAG (fragment): three tandem FLAG® epitope tags
   1904..1987    +  CDS            large T antigen (fragment): large T antigen from SV40 (simian virus 40)
   2010..2144    +  polyA_signal   SV40 poly(A) signal: SV40 polyadenylation signal
   2173..2338    -  mobile_element Tn7L: mini-Tn7 element (left end of the Tn7 transposon) Tn7
   2501..2517    +  CDS            lacZα (fragment): LacZα fragment of β-galactosidase; lacZ fragment
   2522..2976    +  rep_origin     f1 ori (sequence partly withheld): f1 bacteriophage origin of replication; arrow indicates direction of (+) strand synthesis
   3002..3106    +  promoter       AmpR promoter: bla
   3107..3967    +  CDS            AmpR: β-lactamase; bla; confers resistance to ampicillin, carbenicillin, and related antibiotics
   4138..4726    +  rep_origin     ori: high-copy-number ColE1/pMB1/pBR322/pUC origin of replication
   4912..4963    -  misc_feature   bom (fragment): basis of mobility region from pBR322
   5031..5255    -  mobile_element Tn7R: mini-Tn7 element (right end of the Tn7 transposon) Tn7
   5322..5855    -  CDS            GmR: gentamycin acetyltransferase; aacC1; confers resistance to gentamycin
   6025..6053    -  promoter       Pc promoter: intI1 (promoter lies within the coding sequence); class 1 integron promoter
   6031..6378    -  CDS            YPR2_ECOLX (fragment): Protein predicted: Swiss-Prot protein existence level 4. From Escherichia coli.
