[The description below was written by a language model from this plasmid's Addgene catalogue record and pLannotate feature annotations shown in this document.]
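Description:
PKD2 (PKD2A-c034) is a baculovirus transfer (donor) plasmid built on the pFB-CT10HF-LIC backbone, a pFastBac-type vector adapted for ligation-independent cloning. It carries a human PKD2 insert (polycystin-2, also called TRPP2), and the record describes it as intended for insect-cell expression for structure determination. The record cautions that the insert may not be the full open reading frame. Consistent with this, the annotation shows a PKD2 fragment of about 1.6 kb, and the catalogue notes that the construct includes the Pfam ion-transport domain (residues 475–680). The exact construct boundaries are not stated.

Expression is driven by the polyhedrin promoter, the strong very-late promoter of Autographa californica nucleopolyhedrovirus, and is terminated by an SV40 polyadenylation signal. The backbone supplies a C-terminal tag made up of a TEV protease site, a ten-histidine stretch and a FLAG epitope. This allows affinity purification and detection, and the tag can then be removed by TEV cleavage. The automated annotation detects these tags only as partial His and FLAG matches.

The expression cassette and a gentamicin resistance gene (with its Pc integron promoter) lie between the Tn7L and Tn7R ends. This arrangement allows site-specific transposition of the mini-Tn7 element into a bacmid in a suitable E. coli host, from which recombinant baculovirus is generated. The plasmid is maintained in E. coli through a high-copy ColE1/pUC-type origin with ampicillin selection (β-lactamase), and it also contains an f1 origin. Depositor comments link the construct to a deposited structure, which fits its use in producing purified PKD2 channel protein for structural studies.
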