Addgene plasmid #98226: PKD2 (PKD2A-c034)
Purpose: Baculovirus expression for structure determination; may not be full ORF
Depositing lab: Nicola Burgess-Brown. Depositing organization: University of Oxford.
Backbone
  Vector backbone: pFB-CT10HF-LIC
  Backbone manufacturer: Nicola Burgess-Brown (Addgene plasmid # 39191)
  Vector type: Baculovirus
Growth in bacteria
  Bacterial resistance: Ampicillin, 100 μg/mL
  Growth temperature: 37°C
  Growth strain: DH5alpha
  Copy number: Unknown
Gene/Insert
  Gene/Insert name: PKD2A (alt names: PKD2; polycystic kidney disease 2 (autosomal dominant))
  Species: H. sapiens (human)
  Mutation: pfam00520:Ion_trans 475-680
  Entrez Gene: PKD2 (a.k.a. APKD2, PC2, PKD4, Pc-2, TRPP2)
  Promoter: polyhedrin
  Tag / fusion protein: TEV-His10-Flag (C terminal on backbone)
  Cloning method: Ligation Independent Cloning
  Sequencing primers: 5′ Fbac-1; 3′ Fbac-2
Terms and licenses: Academic/Nonprofit Terms; Industry Terms: Not Available to Industry
Depositor comments: Baculo vector with C-terminal 10His+flag, TEV-cleavable, for LIC cloning. 5K47: http://www.thesgc.org/structures/5K47
How to cite: PKD2 (PKD2A-c034) was a gift from Nicola Burgess-Brown (Addgene plasmid # 98226 ; http://n2t.net/addgene:98226 ; RRID:Addgene_98226)
