>Addgene plasmid #98226 | PKD2 (PKD2A-c034) | depositor partial sequence | sequence record 180082 | insert
TTAAGAAGGAGATATACTATGCCCCGAGTGGCCTGGGCGGAGAGGCTGGTTCGCGGGCTGCGAGGTCTCT
GGGGAACAAGACTCATGGAGGAAAGCAGCACTAACCGAGAGAAATACCTTAAAAGTGTTTTACGGGAACT
GGTCACATACCTCCTTTTTCTCATAGTCTTGTGCATCTTGACCTACGGCATGATGAGCTCCAATGTGTAC
TACTACACCCGGATGATGTCACAGCTCTTCCTAGACACCCCCGTGTCCAAAACGGAGAAAACTAACTTTA
AAACTCTGTCTTCCATGGAAGACTTCTGGAAGTTCACAGAAGGCTCCTTATTGGATGGGCTGTACTGGAA
GATGCAGCCCAGCAACCAGACTGAAGCTGACAACCGAAGTTTCATCTTCTATGAGAACCTGCTGTTAGGG
GTTCCACGAATACGGCAACTCCGAGTCAGAAATGGATCCTGCTCTATCCCCCAGGACTTGAGAGATGAAA
TTAAAGAGTGCTATGATGTCTACTCTGTCAGTAGTGAAGATAGGGCTCCCTTTGGGCCCCGAAATGGAAC
CGCTTGGATCTACACAAGTGAAAAAGACTTGAATGGTAGTAGCCACTGGGGAATCATTGCAACTTATAGT
GGAGCTGGCTATTATCTGGATTTGTCAAGAACAAGAGAGGAAACAGCTGCACAAGTTGCTAGCCTCAAGA
AAAATGTCTGGCTGGACCGAGGAACCAGGGCAACTTTTATTGACTTCTCAGTGTACAACGCCAACATTAA
CCTGTTCTGTGTGGTCAGGTTATTGGTTGAATTCCCAGCAACAGGTGGTGTGATTCCATCTTGGCAATTT
CAGCCTTTAAAGCTGATCCGATATGTCACAACTTTTGATTTCTTCCTGGCAGCCTGTGAGATTATCTTTT
GTTTCTTTATCTTTTACTATGTGGTGGAAGAGATATTGGAAATTCGCATTCACAAACTACACTATTTCAG
GAGTTTCTGGAATTGTCTGGATGTTGTGATCGTTGTGCTGTCAGTGGTAGCTATAGGAATTAACATATAC
AGAACATCAAATGTGGAGGTGCTACTACAGTTTCTGGAAGATCAAAATACTTTCCCCAACTTTGAGCATC
TGGCATATTGGCAGATACAGTTCAACAATATAGCTGCTGTCACAGTATTTTTTGTCTGGATTAAGCTCTT
CAAATTCATCAATTTTAACAGGACCATGAGCCAGCTCTCGACAACCATGTCTCGATGTGCCAAAGACCTG
TTTGGCTTTGCTATTATGTTCTTCATTATTTTCCTAGCGTATGCTCAGTTGGCATACCTTGTCTTTGGCA
CTCAGGTCGATGACTTCAGTACTTTCCAAGAGTGTATCTTCACTCAATTCCGTATCATTTTGGGCGATAT
CAACTTTGCAGAGATTGAGGAAGCTAATCGAGTTTTGGGACCAATTTATTTCACTACATTTGTGTTCTTT
ATGTTCTTCATTCTTTTGAATATGTTTTTGGCTATCATCAATGATACTTACTCTGAAGTGAAATCTGACT
TGGCACAGCAGAAAGCTGAAATGGAACTCTCAGATCTTATCAGAAAGGGCTACCATAAAGCTTTGGTCAA
ACTAAAACTGAAAAAAAATACCGTGGATGCAGAGAACCTCTACTTCCAATCGCACCATCATCACCATCAC
CATCACCACCATGATTACAAGGATGACGACGATAAGTGAGGATCC
